>Addgene plasmid #131948 | pDONR221_SLC17A6 | addgene full sequence | sequence record 260021 | Addgene NGS Result
CTTTCCTGCGTTATCCCCTGATTCTGTGGATAACCGTATTACCGCCTTTGAGTGAGCTGATACCGCTCGC
CGCAGCCGAACGACCGAGCGCAGCGAGTCAGTGAGCGAGGAAGCGGAAGAGCGCCCAATACGCAAACCGC
CTCTCCCCGCGCGTTGGCCGATTCATTAATGCAGCTGGCACGACAGGTTTCCCGACTGGAAAGCGGGCAG
TGAGCGCAACGCAATTAATACGCGTACCGCTAGCCAGGAAGAGTTTGTAGAAACGCAAAAAGGCCATCCG
TCAGGATGGCCTTCTGCTTAGTTTGATGCCTGGCAGTTTATGGCGGGCGTCCTGCCCGCCACCCTCCGGG
CCGTTGCTTCACAACGTTCAAATCCGCTCCCGGCGGATTTGTCCTACTCAGGAGAGCGTTCACCGACAAA
CAACAGATAAAACGAAAGGCCCAGTCTTCCGACTGAGCCTTTCGTTTTATTTGATGCCTGGCAGTTCCCT
ACTCTCGCGTTAACGCTAGCATGGATGTTTTCCCAGTCACGACGTTGTAAAACGACGGCCAGTCTTAAGC
TCGGGCCCCAAATAATGATTTTATTTTGACTGATAGTGACCTGTTCGTTGCAACACATTGATGAGCAATG
CTTTTTTATAATGCCAACTTTGTACAAAAAAGCAGGCTCCACCATGGAGAGCGTGAAGCAGAGGATCCTG
GCACCTGGCAAGGAGGGCCTGAAGAACTTCGCCGGCAAGTCCCTGGGCCAGATCTACAGAGTGCTGGAGA
AGAAGCAGGACACAGGCGAGACCATCGAGCTGACAGAGGATGGCAAGCCACTGGAGGTGCCCGAGAGAAA
GGCCCCCCTGTGCGACTGTACCTGCTTTGGCCTGCCTCGGAGATATATCATCGCCATCATGAGCGGCCTG
GGCTTCTGTATCTCCTTTGGCATCCGGTGCAACCTGGGCGTGGCCATCGTGGACATGGTGAACAATAGCA
CCATCCACAGAGGCGGCAAAGTGATCAAGGAGAAGGCCAAGTTCAATTGGGATCCAGAGACAGTGGGCAT
GATCCACGGCTCCTTCTTTTGGGGCTACATCATCACCCAGATCCCCGGCGGCTATATCGCCTCTAGGCTG
GCAGCAAACCGCGTGTTCGGAGCAGCAATCCTGCTGACATCTACCCTGAATATGCTGATCCCAAGCGCCG
CAAGGGTGCACTACGGATGCGTGATCTTTGTGAGAATCCTGCAGGGCCTGGTGGAGGGCGTGACATATCC
TGCCTGCCACGGAATCTGGAGCAAGTGGGCACCACCTCTGGAGCGGTCCAGACTGGCCACCACAAGCTTC
TGTGGATCCTACGCAGGAGCCGTGATCGCAATGCCACTGGCCGGCATCCTGGTGCAGTATACCGGCTGGA
GCTCCGTGTTCTACGTGTATGGCAGCTTTGGCATGGTGTGGTACATGTTTTGGCTGCTGGTGTCCTATGA
GTCTCCTGCCAAGCACCCAACAATCACCGATGAGGAGAGGCGCTACATCGAGGAGTCTATCGGAGAGAGC
GCCAACCTGCTGGGAGCAATGGAGAAGTTCAAGACACCATGGAGGAAGTTCTTTACCTCCATGCCCGTGT
ATGCCATCATCGTGGCCAATTTCTGTCGCTCTTGGACCTTCTACCTGCTGCTGATCAGCCAGCCCGCCTA
TTTTGAGGAGGTGTTCGGCTTTGAGATCTCTAAAGTGGGCATGCTGAGCGCCGTGCCTCACCTGGTCATG
ACCATCATCGTGCCAATCGGCGGCCAGATCGCCGACTTCCTGAGGTCCAAGCAGATCCTGTCTACCACAA
CCGTGCGCAAGATCATGAACTGCGGCGGCTTTGGCATGGAGGCCACACTGCTGCTGGTGGTGGGATACTC
CCACACCAGGGGAGTGGCCATCTCTTTCCTGGTGCTGGCCGTGGGCTTCAGCGGCTTTGCCATCTCCGGC
TTTAACGTGAATCACCTGGATATCGCCCCTCGCTATGCCTCCATCCTGATGGGCATCTCTAACGGCGTGG
GCACACTGTCTGGCATGGTGTGCCCAATCATCGTGGGCGCCATGACCAAGAATAAGAGCCGGGAGGAGTG
GCAGTACGTGTTCCTGATCGCCGCCCTGGTGCACTACGGAGGCGTGATCTTCTATGCCATCTTTGCATCC
GGAGAGAAGCAGCCATGGGCAGACCCTGAGGAGACCTCTGAGGAGAAGTGCGGCTTTATCCACGAGGACG
AGCTGGATGAGGAGACAGGCGATATCACCCAGAACTACATCAATTATGGCACAACCAAGAGCTACGGAGC
AACAACCCAGGCAAATGGAGGATGGCCATCCGGATGGGAGAAGAAGGAGGAGTTCGTGCAGGGCGAGGTG
CAGGACTCTCACAGCTACAAGGACCGGGTGGATTATTCCGACCCAGCTTTCTTGTACAAAGTTGGCATTA
TAAGAAAGCATTGCTTATCAATTTGTTGCAACGAACAGGTCACTATCAGTCAAAATAAAATCATTATTTG
CCATCCAGCTGATATCCCCTATAGTGAGTCGTATTACATGGTCATAGCTGTTTCCTGGCAGCTCTGGCCC
GTGTCTCAAAATCTCTGATGTTACATTGCACAAGATAAAAATATATCATCATGAACAATAAAACTGTCTG
CTTACATAAACAGTAATACAAGGGGTGTTATGAGCCATATTCAACGGGAAACGTCGAGGCCGCGATTAAA
TTCCAACATGGATGCTGATTTATATGGGTATAAATGGGCTCGCGATAATGTCGGGCAATCAGGTGCGACA
ATCTATCGCTTGTATGGGAAGCCCGATGCGCCAGAGTTGTTTCTGAAACATGGCAAAGGTAGCGTTGCCA
ATGATGTTACAGATGAGATGGTCAGACTAAACTGGCTGACGGAATTTATGCCTCTTCCGACCATCAAGCA
TTTTATCCGTACTCCTGATGATGCATGGTTACTCACCACTGCGATCCCCGGAAAAACAGCATTCCAGGTA
TTAGAAGAATATCCTGATTCAGGTGAAAATATTGTTGATGCGCTGGCAGTGTTCCTGCGCCGGTTGCATT
CGATTCCTGTTTGTAATTGTCCTTTTAACAGCGATCGCGTATTTCGTCTCGCTCAGGCGCAATCACGAAT
GAATAACGGTTTGGTTGATGCGAGTGATTTTGATGACGAGCGTAATGGCTGGCCTGTTGAACAAGTCTGG
AAAGAAATGCATAAACTTTTGCCATTCTCACCGGATTCAGTCGTCACTCATGGTGATTTCTCACTTGATA
ACCTTATTTTTGACGAGGGGAAATTAATAGGTTGTATTGATGTTGGACGAGTCGGAATCGCAGACCGATA
CCAGGATCTTGCCATCCTATGGAACTGCCTCGGTGAGTTTTCTCCTTCATTACAGAAACGGCTTTTTCAA
AAATATGGTATTGATAATCCTGATATGAATAAATTGCAGTTTCATTTGATGCTCGATGAGTTTTTCTAAT
CAGAATTGGTTAATTGGTTGTAACACTGGCAGAGCATTACGCTGACTTGACGGGACGGCGCAAGCTCATG
ACCAAAATCCCTTAACGTGAGTTACGCGTCGTTCCACTGAGCGTCAGACCCCGTAGAAAAGATCAAAGGA
TCTTCTTGAGATCCTTTTTTTCTGCGCGTAATCTGCTGCTTGCAAACAAAAAAACCACCGCTACCAGCGG
TGGTTTGTTTGCCGGATCAAGAGCTACCAACTCTTTTTCCGAAGGTAACTGGCTTCAGCAGAGCGCAGAT
ACCAAATACTGTTCTTCTAGTGTAGCCGTAGTTAGGCCACCACTTCAAGAACTCTGTAGCACCGCCTACA
TACCTCGCTCTGCTAATCCTGTTACCAGTGGCTGCTGCCAGTGGCGATAAGTCGTGTCTTACCGGGTTGG
ACTCAAGACGATAGTTACCGGATAAGGCGCAGCGGTCGGGCTGAACGGGGGGTTCGTGCACACAGCCCAG
CTTGGAGCGAACGACCTACACCGAACTGAGATACCTACAGCGTGAGCTATGAGAAAGCGCCACGCTTCCC
GAAGGGAGAAAGGCGGACAGGTATCCGGTAAGCGGCAGGGTCGGAACAGGAGAGCGCACGAGGGAGCTTC
CAGGGGGAAACGCCTGGTATCTTTATAGTCCTGTCGGGTTTCGCCACCTCTGACTTGAGCGTCGATTTTT
GTGATGCTCGTCAGGGGGGCGGAGCCTATGGAAAAACGCCAGCAACGCGGCCTTTTTACGGTTCCTGGCC
TTTTGCTGGCCTTTTGCTCACATGTT
Features (pLannotate 1.2.2; 10 found; start..end, strand, type, name):
    121..213     +  CDS            lacI (fragment): lac repressor; lacI; The lac repressor binds to the lac operator to inhibit transcription in E. coli. This inhibition can be relieved by adding lactose or isopropyl-β-D-thiogalactopyranoside (IPTG).
    268..295     -  terminator     rrnB T2 terminator: transcription terminator T2 from the E. coli rrnB gene
    427..470     +  terminator     rrnB T1 terminator: Escherichia coli rrnB; transcription terminator T1 from the E. coli rrnB gene
    517..553     -  CDS            lacZα (fragment): LacZα fragment of β-galactosidase; lacZ fragment
    569..668     +  protein_bind   attL1: mutant version of attL; recombination site for the Gateway® LR reaction LR Clonase™
    674..2419    +  CDS            SLC17A6: VGLU2_HUMAN - Also known as DNPI, VGLUT2. Experimental evidence at transcript level: Swiss-Prot protein existence level 2. Mediates the uptake of glutamate into synaptic vesicles at presynaptic nerve terminals of excitatory neural cells (PubMed:11698620). May also mediate the transport of inorganic phosphate (PubMed:10820226). Involved in the regulation of retinal hyaloid vessel regression during postnatal development (By similarity). From Homo sapiens (Human).
   2421..2520    -  protein_bind   attL2: mutant version of attL; recombination site for the Gateway® LR reaction LR Clonase™
   2538..2556    -  promoter       T7 promoter: promoter for bacteriophage T7 RNA polymerase
   2690..3499    +  CDS            KanR: aminoglycoside phosphotransferase; aph(3')-Ia; confers resistance to kanamycin in bacteria or G418 (Geneticin®) in eukaryotes
   3646..4234    +  rep_origin     ori: high-copy-number ColE1/pMB1/pBR322/pUC origin of replication
