[The description below was written by a language model from this plasmid's Addgene catalogue record and pLannotate feature annotations shown in this document.]
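Description:
pDONR221_SLC17A6 is a Gateway entry clone built on the pDONR221 backbone, carrying a codon-optimized open reading frame for human SLC17A6 (also known as VGLUT2 or DNPI). This solute carrier loads glutamate into synaptic vesicles at excitatory presynaptic terminals and may also transport inorganic phosphate. The sequenced plasmid is about 4.3 kb. It replicates in E. coli at high copy from a ColE1/pUC-type origin and is selected with kanamycin through an aminoglycoside phosphotransferase (KanR) gene.

The 1,746 bp ORF lies between attL1 and attL2, the recombination sites produced when an insert is captured in a donor vector. These sites direct an LR Clonase reaction that moves the ORF in a defined orientation into any attR-containing destination vector. Upstream of attL1, the rrnB T1 and T2 terminators insulate the insert from read-through transcription originating in the backbone. The short lacI and lacZα fragments annotated in the same region appear to be backbone remnants rather than functional genes. A T7 promoter sits just beyond attL2 on the opposite strand, facing the insert, and M13 forward and reverse priming sites are recorded for sequencing across the cassette.

Although the catalogue lists the vector type as mammalian expression, no eukaryotic promoter or polyadenylation signal is annotated, so expression depends on transfer into a suitable destination vector. That matches the stated purpose of subcloning into custom expression vectors. The annotation does not indicate any epitope tag, and the record does not state whether a stop codon is retained. The plasmid belongs to a consortium collection of solute carrier clones assembled to support transporter research and drug discovery.
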