Addgene plasmid #131948: pDONR221_SLC17A6
Purpose: Gateway entry clone with codon-optimized ORF sequence for subcloning into custom expression vectors
Depositing lab: RESOLUTE Consortium & Giulio Superti-Furga. Depositing organization: CeMM Research Center for Molecular Medicine. Publication: The RESOLUTE consortium: unlocking SLC transporters for drug discovery. Superti-Furga G, Lackner D, Wiedmer T, Ingles-Prieto A, Barbosa B, Girardi E, Goldmann U, Gurtl B, Klavins K, Klimek C, Lindinger S, Lineiro-Retes E, Muller AC, Onstein S, Redinger G, Reil D, Sedlyarov V, Wolf G, Crawford M, Everley R, ... Steppan CM. Nat Rev Drug Discov. 2020 Jul;19(7):429-430. doi: 10.1038/d41573-020-00056-6. PubMed 32265506.
Backbone
  Vector backbone: pDONR221
  Backbone manufacturer: Thermo Fisher Scientific
  Backbone size w/o insert (bp): 2550
  Vector type: Mammalian Expression
Growth in bacteria
  Bacterial resistance: Kanamycin, 50 μg/mL
  Growth temperature: 37°C
  Growth strain: Stbl3
  Copy number: High Copy
Gene/Insert
  Gene/Insert name: SLC17A6 (alt name: DNPI, VGLUT2)
  Species: H. sapiens (human)
  Insert size (bp): 1746
  Entrez Gene: SLC17A6 (a.k.a. DNPI, VGLUT2)
  Cloning method: Gateway Cloning
  Sequencing primers: 5′ M13-fwd; 3′ M13-rev
Terms and licenses: Academic/Nonprofit Terms; Industry Terms
Depositor comments: For more information on the full Resolute plasmid collection, please see www.addgene.org/depositor-collections/re-solute/. Please provide your feedback on this plasmid to the RESOLUTE consortium by filling out their RESOLUTE repository feedback form: https://forms.office.com/Pages/ResponsePage.aspx?id=0e05yklzmkS7rjFGQL4N7z4feCLQvEJAmVcOCM_u885UN1JJRko0Ukg4TVQwNTZLOUxPQVJWT1NHUCQlQCN0PWcu
How to cite: pDONR221_SLC17A6 was a gift from RESOLUTE Consortium & Giulio Superti-Furga (Addgene plasmid # 131948 ; http://n2t.net/addgene:131948 ; RRID:Addgene_131948)
