>Addgene plasmid #131948 | pDONR221_SLC17A6 | depositor partial sequence | sequence record 253296 | Codon-optimized ORF of SLC17A6
ATGGAGAGCGTGAAGCAGAGGATCCTGGCACCTGGCAAGGAGGGCCTGAAGAACTTCGCCGGCAAGTCCC
TGGGCCAGATCTACAGAGTGCTGGAGAAGAAGCAGGACACAGGCGAGACCATCGAGCTGACAGAGGATGG
CAAGCCACTGGAGGTGCCCGAGAGAAAGGCCCCCCTGTGCGACTGTACCTGCTTTGGCCTGCCTCGGAGA
TATATCATCGCCATCATGAGCGGCCTGGGCTTCTGTATCTCCTTTGGCATCCGGTGCAACCTGGGCGTGG
CCATCGTGGACATGGTGAACAATAGCACCATCCACAGAGGCGGCAAAGTGATCAAGGAGAAGGCCAAGTT
CAATTGGGATCCAGAGACAGTGGGCATGATCCACGGCTCCTTCTTTTGGGGCTACATCATCACCCAGATC
CCCGGCGGCTATATCGCCTCTAGGCTGGCAGCAAACCGCGTGTTCGGAGCAGCAATCCTGCTGACATCTA
CCCTGAATATGCTGATCCCAAGCGCCGCAAGGGTGCACTACGGATGCGTGATCTTTGTGAGAATCCTGCA
GGGCCTGGTGGAGGGCGTGACATATCCTGCCTGCCACGGAATCTGGAGCAAGTGGGCACCACCTCTGGAG
CGGTCCAGACTGGCCACCACAAGCTTCTGTGGATCCTACGCAGGAGCCGTGATCGCAATGCCACTGGCCG
GCATCCTGGTGCAGTATACCGGCTGGAGCTCCGTGTTCTACGTGTATGGCAGCTTTGGCATGGTGTGGTA
CATGTTTTGGCTGCTGGTGTCCTATGAGTCTCCTGCCAAGCACCCAACAATCACCGATGAGGAGAGGCGC
TACATCGAGGAGTCTATCGGAGAGAGCGCCAACCTGCTGGGAGCAATGGAGAAGTTCAAGACACCATGGA
GGAAGTTCTTTACCTCCATGCCCGTGTATGCCATCATCGTGGCCAATTTCTGTCGCTCTTGGACCTTCTA
CCTGCTGCTGATCAGCCAGCCCGCCTATTTTGAGGAGGTGTTCGGCTTTGAGATCTCTAAAGTGGGCATG
CTGAGCGCCGTGCCTCACCTGGTCATGACCATCATCGTGCCAATCGGCGGCCAGATCGCCGACTTCCTGA
GGTCCAAGCAGATCCTGTCTACCACAACCGTGCGCAAGATCATGAACTGCGGCGGCTTTGGCATGGAGGC
CACACTGCTGCTGGTGGTGGGATACTCCCACACCAGGGGAGTGGCCATCTCTTTCCTGGTGCTGGCCGTG
GGCTTCAGCGGCTTTGCCATCTCCGGCTTTAACGTGAATCACCTGGATATCGCCCCTCGCTATGCCTCCA
TCCTGATGGGCATCTCTAACGGCGTGGGCACACTGTCTGGCATGGTGTGCCCAATCATCGTGGGCGCCAT
GACCAAGAATAAGAGCCGGGAGGAGTGGCAGTACGTGTTCCTGATCGCCGCCCTGGTGCACTACGGAGGC
GTGATCTTCTATGCCATCTTTGCATCCGGAGAGAAGCAGCCATGGGCAGACCCTGAGGAGACCTCTGAGG
AGAAGTGCGGCTTTATCCACGAGGACGAGCTGGATGAGGAGACAGGCGATATCACCCAGAACTACATCAA
TTATGGCACAACCAAGAGCTACGGAGCAACAACCCAGGCAAATGGAGGATGGCCATCCGGATGGGAGAAG
AAGGAGGAGTTCGTGCAGGGCGAGGTGCAGGACTCTCACAGCTACAAGGACCGGGTGGATTATTCC
